Addgene plasmid #241455: pLENTICRISPR V2 sgCGAS_2
Purpose: Delete CGAS
Depositing lab: Richard Possemato. Depositing organization: NYU Grossman School of Medicine.
Backbone
  Vector backbone: pLENTICRISPR V2
  Backbone manufacturer: Feng Zhang (Addgene #52961)
  Vector type: Mammalian Expression, CRISPR
  Selectable markers: Puromycin
Growth in bacteria
  Bacterial resistance: Ampicillin, 100 μg/mL
  Growth temperature: 37°C
  Growth strain: NEB Stable
  Copy number: High Copy
Gene/Insert
  Gene/Insert name: sgCGAS_2
  gRNA/shRNA sequence: GAAAGCCAGTTTTGAATGCGC
  Species: Synthetic
  Entrez Gene: CGAS (a.k.a. C6orf150, D4, MB21D1, h-cGAS)
  Cloning method: Restriction Enzyme; 5′ cloning site Unknown (unknown if destroyed)
Terms and licenses: Academic/Nonprofit Terms; Industry Terms: Not Available to Industry
How to cite: pLENTICRISPR V2 sgCGAS_2 was a gift from Richard Possemato (Addgene plasmid # 241455 ; http://n2t.net/addgene:241455 ; RRID:Addgene_241455)
