[The description below was written by a language model from this plasmid's Addgene catalogue record and pLannotate feature annotations shown in this document.]
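Description:
pLENTICRISPR V2 sgCGAS_2 is a third-generation-style, self-inactivating HIV-1 lentiviral transfer plasmid built on the lentiCRISPR v2 backbone. It delivers both Streptococcus pyogenes Cas9 and a single guide RNA against human CGAS (cyclic GMP-AMP synthase, also known as MB21D1) from one vector, with the stated aim of deleting CGAS. In bacteria it is maintained as a high-copy plasmid through a ColE1/pUC-type origin and selected with ampicillin via β-lactamase. The annotated sequence is about 13 kb.

The viral genome is transcribed from a CMV enhancer/promoter fused to a truncated 5' LTR. It carries the Ψ packaging signal with a gag fragment, the RRE for Rev-dependent nuclear export, and the cPPT/CTS, and it ends in a ΔU3 3' LTR that inactivates LTR promoter activity after integration. Within this unit, a human U6 Pol III promoter drives the CGAS-targeting spacer, which sits in the short interval upstream of the annotated SpCas9 gRNA scaffold. An EF-1α core promoter then drives Cas9, followed by a puromycin N-acetyltransferase coding region. The linker joining Cas9 and PuroR is not annotated in the feature table. A WPRE downstream enhances transcript expression. Puromycin is the recorded selection marker for transduced mammalian cells.

Outside the LTRs, the backbone retains a bGH polyadenylation signal, an f1 origin, and an SV40/EM7-driven bleomycin/Zeocin resistance cassette with an SV40 poly(A) signal. These are not packaged into virus. The construct is suited to producing lentivirus for stable CRISPR knockout of CGAS in human cells. The record does not state specific cell types or downstream applications, and the cloning sites are listed as unknown.
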