Features (pLannotate 1.2.2; 33 found; start..end, strand, type, name):
    217..397     +  LTR            5' LTR (truncated): truncated 5' long terminal repeat (LTR) from HIV-1
    444..569     +  misc_feature   HIV-1 Ψ: packaging signal of human immunodeficiency virus type 1
    553..916     +  CDS            HIV-1 gag (fragment): gag protein from human immunodeficiency virus 1; gag
   1062..1295    +  misc_feature   RRE: The Rev response element (RRE) of HIV-1 allows for Rev-dependent mRNA export from the nucleus to the cytoplasm.
   1672..1772    +  CDS            Rev (fragment): human immunodeficiency virus 1 (HIV-1) Rev protein; rev; enhances nuclear export of unspliced and incompletely spliced viral mRNAs
   1822..1939    +  misc_feature   cPPT/CTS: central polypurine tract and central termination sequence of HIV-1
   1990..2230    +  promoter       U6 promoter: RNA polymerase III promoter for human U6 snRNA
   2260..2335    +  misc_RNA       gRNA scaffold: guide RNA scaffold for the Streptococcus pyogenes CRISPR/Cas9 system
   2353..2371    +  CDS            small t antigen (fragment): SV40 (simian virus 40) small t antigen
   2397..2608    +  promoter       EF-1α core promoter: core promoter for human elongation factor EF-1α
   2633..6736    +  CDS            Cas9: Cas9 (Csn1) endonuclease from the Streptococcus pyogenes Type II CRISPR/Cas system generates RNA-guided double strand breaks in DNA
   6874..7471    +  CDS            PuroR (fragment): puromycin N-acetyltransferase; pac from Streptomyces; confers resistance to puromycin
   7487..8075    +  misc_feature   WPRE: woodchuck hepatitis virus posttranscriptional regulatory element
   8126..8145    +  misc_feature   cPPT/CTS (fragment): central polypurine tract and central termination sequence of HIV-1
   8147..8380    +  LTR            3' LTR (ΔU3): self-inactivating 3' long terminal repeat (LTR) from HIV-1
   8412..8636    +  polyA_signal   bGH poly(A) signal: bovine growth hormone polyadenylation signal
   8640..8661    +  promoter       SV40 promoter (fragment): SV40 enhancer and early promoter
   8682..9110    +  rep_origin     f1 ori (sequence partly withheld): f1 bacteriophage origin of replication; arrow indicates direction of (+) strand synthesis
   9124..9453    +  promoter       SV40 promoter: SV40 enhancer and early promoter
   9501..9548    +  promoter       EM7 promoter: synthetic bacterial promoter&nbsp
   9567..9941    +  CDS            BleoR: antibiotic-binding protein; Sh ble from Streptoalloteichus hindustanus; confers resistance to bleomycin, phleomycin, and Zeocin™
   9951..10076   +  CDS            ble (fragment): BLE_KLEPN - Experimental evidence at protein level: Swiss-Prot protein existence level 1. Binding protein with a strong affinity to the bleomycin family of antibiotics. Binds to CL990; an antimitotic-antibiotic compound. From Klebsiella pneumoniae.
  10071..10192   +  polyA_signal   SV40 poly(A) signal: SV40 polyadenylation signal
  10263..10285   -  protein_bind   lac operator (fragment): The lac repressor binds to the lac operator to inhibit transcription in E. coli. This inhibition can be relieved by adding lactose or isopropyl-β-D-thiogalactopyranoside (IPTG). lac repressor encoded by lacI
  10289..10319   -  promoter       lac promoter: promoter for the E. coli lac operon
  10334..10355   -  protein_bind   CAP binding site: CAP binding activates transcription in the presence of cAMP. E. coli catabolite activator protein
  10368..10460   -  CDS            lacI (fragment): lac repressor; lacI; The lac repressor binds to the lac operator to inhibit transcription in E. coli. This inhibition can be relieved by adding lactose or isopropyl-β-D-thiogalactopyranoside (IPTG).
  10643..11231   -  rep_origin     ori: high-copy-number ColE1/pMB1/pBR322/pUC origin of replication
  11402..12262   -  CDS            AmpR: β-lactamase; bla; confers resistance to ampicillin, carbenicillin, and related antibiotics
  12263..12367   -  promoter       AmpR promoter: bla
  12426..12478   -  misc_feature   bom (fragment): basis of mobility region from pBR322
  12633..13012   +  enhancer       CMV enhancer: human cytomegalovirus immediate early enhancer
  13013..199     +  promoter       CMV promoter (across the origin): human cytomegalovirus (CMV) immediate early promoter
>Addgene plasmid #241455 | pLENTICRISPR V2 sgCGAS_2 | addgene full sequence | sequence record 492097 | Addgene NGS Result
TGATGCGGTTTTGGCAGTACATCAATGGGCGTGGATAGCGGTTTGACTCACGGGGATTTCCAAGTCTCCA
CCCCATTGACGTCAATGGGAGTTTGTTTTGGCACCAAAATCAACGGGACTTTCCAAAATGTCGTAACAAC
TCCGCCCCATTGACGCAAATGGGCGGTAGGCGTGTACGGTGGGAGGTCTATATAAGCAGCGCGTTTTGCC
TGTACTGGGTCTCTCTGGTTAGACCAGATCTGAGCCTGGGAGCTCTCTGGCTAACTAGGGAACCCACTGC
TTAAGCCTCAATAAAGCTTGCCTTGAGTGCTTCAAGTAGTGTGTGCCCGTCTGTTGTGTGACTCTGGTAA
CTAGAGATCCCTCAGACCCTTTTAGTCAGTGTGGAAAATCTCTAGCAGTGGCGCCCGAACAGGGACTTGA
AAGCGAAAGGGAAACCAGAGGAGCTCTCTCGACGCAGGACTCGGCTTGCTGAAGCGCGCACGGCAAGAGG
CGAGGGGCGGCGACTGGTGAGTACGCCAAAAATTTTGACTAGCGGAGGCTAGAAGGAGAGAGATGGGTGC
GAGAGCGTCAGTATTAAGCGGGGGAGAATTAGATCGCGATGGGAAAAAATTCGGTTAAGGCCAGGGGGAA
AGAAAAAATATAAATTAAAACATATAGTATGGGCAAGCAGGGAGCTAGAACGATTCGCAGTTAATCCTGG
CCTGTTAGAAACATCAGAAGGCTGTAGACAAATACTGGGACAGCTACAACCATCCCTTCAGACAGGATCA
GAAGAACTTAGATCATTATATAATACAGTAGCAACCCTCTATTGTGTGCATCAAAGGATAGAGATAAAAG
ACACCAAGGAAGCTTTAGACAAGATAGAGGAAGAGCAAAACAAAAGTAAGACCACCGCACAGCAAGCGGC
CGCTGATCTTCAGACCTGGAGGAGGAGATATGAGGGACAATTGGAGAAGTGAATTATATAAATATAAAGT
AGTAAAAATTGAACCATTAGGAGTAGCACCCACCAAGGCAAAGAGAAGAGTGGTGCAGAGAGAAAAAAGA
GCAGTGGGAATAGGAGCTTTGTTCCTTGGGTTCTTGGGAGCAGCAGGAAGCACTATGGGCGCAGCGTCAA
TGACGCTGACGGTACAGGCCAGACAATTATTGTCTGGTATAGTGCAGCAGCAGAACAATTTGCTGAGGGC
TATTGAGGCGCAACAGCATCTGTTGCAACTCACAGTCTGGGGCATCAAGCAGCTCCAGGCAAGAATCCTG
GCTGTGGAAAGATACCTAAAGGATCAACAGCTCCTGGGGATTTGGGGTTGCTCTGGAAAACTCATTTGCA
CCACTGCTGTGCCTTGGAATGCTAGTTGGAGTAATAAATCTCTGGAACAGATTTGGAATCACACGACCTG
GATGGAGTGGGACAGAGAAATTAACAATTACACAAGCTTAATACACTCCTTAATTGAAGAATCGCAAAAC
CAGCAAGAAAAGAATGAACAAGAATTATTGGAATTAGATAAATGGGCAAGTTTGTGGAATTGGTTTAACA
TAACAAATTGGCTGTGGTATATAAAATTATTCATAATGATAGTAGGAGGCTTGGTAGGTTTAAGAATAGT
TTTTGCTGTACTTTCTATAGTGAATAGAGTTAGGCAGGGATATTCACCATTATCGTTTCAGACCCACCTC
CCAACCCCGAGGGGACCCGACAGGCCCGAAGGAATAGAAGAAGAAGGTGGAGAGAGAGACAGAGACAGAT
CCATTCGATTAGTGAACGGATCGGCACTGCGTGCGCCAATTCTGCAGACAAATGGCAGTATTCATCCACA
ATTTTAAAAGAAAAGGGGGGATTGGGGGGTACAGTGCAGGGGAAAGAATAGTAGACATAATAGCAACAGA
CATACAAACTAAAGAATTACAAAAACAAATTACAAAAATTCAAAATTTTCGGGTTTATTACAGGGACAGC
AGAGATCCAGTTTGGTTAATTAAGGTACCGAGGGCCTATTTCCCATGATTCCTTCATATTTGCATATACG
ATACAAGGCTGTTAGAGAGATAATTAGAATTAATTTGACTGTAAACACAAAGATATTAGTACAAAATACG
TGACGTAGAAAGTAATAATTTCTTGGGTAGTTTGCAGTTTTAAAATTATGTTTTAAAATGGACTATCATA
TGCTTACCGTAACTTGAAAGTATTTCGATTTCTTGGCTTTATATATCTTGTGGAAAGGACGAAACACCGA
AAGCCAGTTTTGAATGCGCGTTTTAGAGCTAGAAATAGCAAGTTAAAATAAGGCTAGTCCGTTATCAACT
TGAAAAAGTGGCACCGAGTCGGTGCTTTTTTGAATTCGCTAGCTAGGTCTTGAAAGGAGTGGGAATTGGC
TCCGGTGCCCGTCAGTGGGCAGAGCGCACATCGCCCACAGTCCCCGAGAAGTTGGGGGGAGGGGTCGGCA
ATTGATCCGGTGCCTAGAGAAGGTGGCGCGGGGTAAACTGGGAAAGTGATGTCGTGTACTGGCTCCGCCT
TTTTCCCGAGGGTGGGGGAGAACCGTATATAAGTGCAGTAGTCGCCGTGAACGTTCTTTTTCGCAACGGG
TTTGCCGCCAGAACACAGGACCGGTTCTAGAGCGCTGCCACCATGGACAAGAAGTACAGCATCGGCCTGG
ACATCGGCACCAACTCTGTGGGCTGGGCCGTGATCACCGACGAGTACAAGGTGCCCAGCAAGAAATTCAA
GGTGCTGGGCAACACCGACCGGCACAGCATCAAGAAGAACCTGATCGGAGCCCTGCTGTTCGACAGCGGC
GAAACAGCCGAGGCCACCCGGCTGAAGAGAACCGCCAGAAGAAGATACACCAGACGGAAGAACCGGATCT
GCTATCTGCAAGAGATCTTCAGCAACGAGATGGCCAAGGTGGACGACAGCTTCTTCCACAGACTGGAAGA
GTCCTTCCTGGTGGAAGAGGATAAGAAGCACGAGCGGCACCCCATCTTCGGCAACATCGTGGACGAGGTG
GCCTACCACGAGAAGTACCCCACCATCTACCACCTGAGAAAGAAACTGGTGGACAGCACCGACAAGGCCG
ACCTGCGGCTGATCTATCTGGCCCTGGCCCACATGATCAAGTTCCGGGGCCACTTCCTGATCGAGGGCGA
CCTGAACCCCGACAACAGCGACGTGGACAAGCTGTTCATCCAGCTGGTGCAGACCTACAACCAGCTGTTC
GAGGAAAACCCCATCAACGCCAGCGGCGTGGACGCCAAGGCCATCCTGTCTGCCAGACTGAGCAAGAGCA
GACGGCTGGAAAATCTGATCGCCCAGCTGCCCGGCGAGAAGAAGAATGGCCTGTTCGGAAACCTGATTGC
CCTGAGCCTGGGCCTGACCCCCAACTTCAAGAGCAACTTCGACCTGGCCGAGGATGCCAAACTGCAGCTG
AGCAAGGACACCTACGACGACGACCTGGACAACCTGCTGGCCCAGATCGGCGACCAGTACGCCGACCTGT
TTCTGGCCGCCAAGAACCTGTCCGACGCCATCCTGCTGAGCGACATCCTGAGAGTGAACACCGAGATCAC
CAAGGCCCCCCTGAGCGCCTCTATGATCAAGAGATACGACGAGCACCACCAGGACCTGACCCTGCTGAAA
GCTCTCGTGCGGCAGCAGCTGCCTGAGAAGTACAAAGAGATTTTCTTCGACCAGAGCAAGAACGGCTACG
CCGGCTACATTGACGGCGGAGCCAGCCAGGAAGAGTTCTACAAGTTCATCAAGCCCATCCTGGAAAAGAT
GGACGGCACCGAGGAACTGCTCGTGAAGCTGAACAGAGAGGACCTGCTGCGGAAGCAGCGGACCTTCGAC
AACGGCAGCATCCCCCACCAGATCCACCTGGGAGAGCTGCACGCCATTCTGCGGCGGCAGGAAGATTTTT
ACCCATTCCTGAAGGACAACCGGGAAAAGATCGAGAAGATCCTGACCTTCCGCATCCCCTACTACGTGGG
CCCTCTGGCCAGGGGAAACAGCAGATTCGCCTGGATGACCAGAAAGAGCGAGGAAACCATCACCCCCTGG
AACTTCGAGGAAGTGGTGGACAAGGGCGCTTCCGCCCAGAGCTTCATCGAGCGGATGACCAACTTCGATA
AGAACCTGCCCAACGAGAAGGTGCTGCCCAAGCACAGCCTGCTGTACGAGTACTTCACCGTGTATAACGA
GCTGACCAAAGTGAAATACGTGACCGAGGGAATGAGAAAGCCCGCCTTCCTGAGCGGCGAGCAGAAAAAG
GCCATCGTGGACCTGCTGTTCAAGACCAACCGGAAAGTGACCGTGAAGCAGCTGAAAGAGGACTACTTCA
AGAAAATCGAGTGCTTCGACTCCGTGGAAATCTCCGGCGTGGAAGATCGGTTCAACGCCTCCCTGGGCAC
ATACCACGATCTGCTGAAAATTATCAAGGACAAGGACTTCCTGGACAATGAGGAAAACGAGGACATTCTG
GAAGATATCGTGCTGACCCTGACACTGTTTGAGGACAGAGAGATGATCGAGGAACGGCTGAAAACCTATG
CCCACCTGTTCGACGACAAAGTGATGAAGCAGCTGAAGCGGCGGAGATACACCGGCTGGGGCAGGCTGAG
CCGGAAGCTGATCAACGGCATCCGGGACAAGCAGTCCGGCAAGACAATCCTGGATTTCCTGAAGTCCGAC
GGCTTCGCCAACAGAAACTTCATGCAGCTGATCCACGACGACAGCCTGACCTTTAAAGAGGACATCCAGA
AAGCCCAGGTGTCCGGCCAGGGCGATAGCCTGCACGAGCACATTGCCAATCTGGCCGGCAGCCCCGCCAT
TAAGAAGGGCATCCTGCAGACAGTGAAGGTGGTGGACGAGCTCGTGAAAGTGATGGGCCGGCACAAGCCC
GAGAACATCGTGATCGAAATGGCCAGAGAGAACCAGACCACCCAGAAGGGACAGAAGAACAGCCGCGAGA
GAATGAAGCGGATCGAAGAGGGCATCAAAGAGCTGGGCAGCCAGATCCTGAAAGAACACCCCGTGGAAAA
CACCCAGCTGCAGAACGAGAAGCTGTACCTGTACTACCTGCAGAATGGGCGGGATATGTACGTGGACCAG
GAACTGGACATCAACCGGCTGTCCGACTACGATGTGGACCATATCGTGCCTCAGAGCTTTCTGAAGGACG
ACTCCATCGACAACAAGGTGCTGACCAGAAGCGACAAGAACCGGGGCAAGAGCGACAACGTGCCCTCCGA
AGAGGTCGTGAAGAAGATGAAGAACTACTGGCGGCAGCTGCTGAACGCCAAGCTGATTACCCAGAGAAAG
TTCGACAATCTGACCAAGGCCGAGAGAGGCGGCCTGAGCGAACTGGATAAGGCCGGCTTCATCAAGAGAC
AGCTGGTGGAAACCCGGCAGATCACAAAGCACGTGGCACAGATCCTGGACTCCCGGATGAACACTAAGTA
CGACGAGAATGACAAGCTGATCCGGGAAGTGAAAGTGATCACCCTGAAGTCCAAGCTGGTGTCCGATTTC
CGGAAGGATTTCCAGTTTTACAAAGTGCGCGAGATCAACAACTACCACCACGCCCACGACGCCTACCTGA
ACGCCGTCGTGGGAACCGCCCTGATCAAAAAGTACCCTAAGCTGGAAAGCGAGTTCGTGTACGGCGACTA
CAAGGTGTACGACGTGCGGAAGATGATCGCCAAGAGCGAGCAGGAAATCGGCAAGGCTACCGCCAAGTAC
TTCTTCTACAGCAACATCATGAACTTTTTCAAGACCGAGATTACCCTGGCCAACGGCGAGATCCGGAAGC
GGCCTCTGATCGAGACAAACGGCGAAACCGGGGAGATCGTGTGGGATAAGGGCCGGGATTTTGCCACCGT
GCGGAAAGTGCTGAGCATGCCCCAAGTGAATATCGTGAAAAAGACCGAGGTGCAGACAGGCGGCTTCAGC
AAAGAGTCTATCCTGCCCAAGAGGAACAGCGATAAGCTGATCGCCAGAAAGAAGGACTGGGACCCTAAGA
AGTACGGCGGCTTCGACAGCCCCACCGTGGCCTATTCTGTGCTGGTGGTGGCCAAAGTGGAAAAGGGCAA
GTCCAAGAAACTGAAGAGTGTGAAAGAGCTGCTGGGGATCACCATCATGGAAAGAAGCAGCTTCGAGAAG
AATCCCATCGACTTTCTGGAAGCCAAGGGCTACAAAGAAGTGAAAAAGGACCTGATCATCAAGCTGCCTA
AGTACTCCCTGTTCGAGCTGGAAAACGGCCGGAAGAGAATGCTGGCCTCTGCCGGCGAACTGCAGAAGGG
AAACGAACTGGCCCTGCCCTCCAAATATGTGAACTTCCTGTACCTGGCCAGCCACTATGAGAAGCTGAAG
GGCTCCCCCGAGGATAATGAGCAGAAACAGCTGTTTGTGGAACAGCACAAGCACTACCTGGACGAGATCA
TCGAGCAGATCAGCGAGTTCTCCAAGAGAGTGATCCTGGCCGACGCTAATCTGGACAAAGTGCTGTCCGC
CTACAACAAGCACCGGGATAAGCCCATCAGAGAGCAGGCCGAGAATATCATCCACCTGTTTACCCTGACC
AATCTGGGAGCCCCTGCCGCCTTCAAGTACTTTGACACCACCATCGACCGGAAGAGGTACACCAGCACCA
AAGAGGTGCTGGACGCCACCCTGATCCACCAGAGCATCACCGGCCTGTACGAGACACGGATCGACCTGTC
TCAGCTGGGAGGCGACAAGCGACCTGCCGCCACAAAGAAGGCTGGACAGGCTAAGAAGAAGAAAGATTAC
AAAGACGATGACGATAAGGGATCCGGCGCAACAAACTTCTCTCTGCTGAAACAAGCCGGAGATGTCGAAG
AGAATCCTGGACCGACCGAGTACAAGCCCACGGTGCGCCTCGCCACCCGCGACGACGTCCCCAGGGCCGT
ACGCACCCTCGCCGCCGCGTTCGCCGACTACCCCGCCACGCGCCACACCGTCGATCCGGACCGCCACATC
GAGCGGGTCACCGAGCTGCAAGAACTCTTCCTCACGCGCGTCGGGCTCGACATCGGCAAGGTGTGGGTCG
CGGACGACGGCGCCGCGGTGGCGGTCTGGACCACGCCGGAGAGCGTCGAAGCGGGGGCGGTGTTCGCCGA
GATCGGCCCGCGCATGGCCGAGTTGAGCGGTTCCCGGCTGGCCGCGCAGCAACAGATGGAAGGCCTCCTG
GCGCCGCACCGGCCCAAGGAGCCCGCGTGGTTCCTGGCCACCGTCGGAGTCTCGCCCGACCACCAGGGCA
AGGGTCTGGGCAGCGCCGTCGTGCTCCCCGGAGTGGAGGCGGCCGAGCGCGCCGGGGTGCCCGCCTTCCT
GGAGACCTCCGCGCCCCGCAACCTCCCCTTCTACGAGCGGCTCGGCTTCACCGTCACCGCCGACGTCGAG
GTGCCCGAAGGACCGCGCACCTGGTGCATGACCCGCAAGCCCGGTGCCTGAACGCGTTAAGTCGACAATC
AACCTCTGGATTACAAAATTTGTGAAAGATTGACTGGTATTCTTAACTATGTTGCTCCTTTTACGCTATG
TGGATACGCTGCTTTAATGCCTTTGTATCATGCTATTGCTTCCCGTATGGCTTTCATTTTCTCCTCCTTG
TATAAATCCTGGTTGCTGTCTCTTTATGAGGAGTTGTGGCCCGTTGTCAGGCAACGTGGCGTGGTGTGCA
CTGTGTTTGCTGACGCAACCCCCACTGGTTGGGGCATTGCCACCACCTGTCAGCTCCTTTCCGGGACTTT
CGCTTTCCCCCTCCCTATTGCCACGGCGGAACTCATCGCCGCCTGCCTTGCCCGCTGCTGGACAGGGGCT
CGGCTGTTGGGCACTGACAATTCCGTGGTGTTGTCGGGGAAATCATCGTCCTTTCCTTGGCTGCTCGCCT
GTGTTGCCACCTGGATTCTGCGCGGGACGTCCTTCTGCTACGTCCCTTCGGCCCTCAATCCAGCGGACCT
TCCTTCCCGCGGCCTGCTGCCGGCTCTGCGGCCTCTTCCGCGTCTTCGCCTTCGCCCTCAGACGAGTCGG
ATCTCCCTTTGGGCCGCCTCCCCGCGTCGACTTTAAGACCAATGACTTACAAGGCAGCTGTAGATCTTAG
CCACTTTTTAAAAGAAAAGGGGGGACTGGAAGGGCTAATTCACTCCCAACGAAGACAAGATCTGCTTTTT
GCTTGTACTGGGTCTCTCTGGTTAGACCAGATCTGAGCCTGGGAGCTCTCTGGCTAACTAGGGAACCCAC
TGCTTAAGCCTCAATAAAGCTTGCCTTGAGTGCTTCAAGTAGTGTGTGCCCGTCTGTTGTGTGACTCTGG
TAACTAGAGATCCCTCAGACCCTTTTAGTCAGTGTGGAAAATCTCTAGCAGGGCCCGTTTAAACCCGCTG
ATCAGCCTCGACTGTGCCTTCTAGTTGCCAGCCATCTGTTGTTTGCCCCTCCCCCGTGCCTTCCTTGACC
CTGGAAGGTGCCACTCCCACTGTCCTTTCCTAATAAAATGAGGAAATTGCATCGCATTGTCTGAGTAGGT
GTCATTCTATTCTGGGGGGTGGGGTGGGGCAGGACAGCAAGGGGGAGGATTGGGAAGACAATAGCAGGCA
TGCTGGGGATGCGGTGGGCTCTATGGCTTCTGAGGCGGAAAGAACCAGCTGGGGCTCTAGGGGGTATCCC
C
[124 nt withheld, positions 8682-8805]
C
[91 nt withheld, positions 8807-8897]
A
[49 nt withheld, positions 8899-8947]
CCTTTGACGTTGGAGTCCACGTTCTTT
[37 nt withheld, positions 8975-9011]
ACCCTATCTCGGTCTATTCTTTTGATTTATAAGGGATTTTGCCGATTTCGGCCTATTGGTTAAAAAATGA
GCTGATTTAACAAAAATTTAACGCGAATTAATTCTGTGGAATGTGTGTCAGTTAGGGTGTGGAAAGTCCC
CAGGCTCCCCAGCAGGCAGAAGTATGCAAAGCATGCATCTCAATTAGTCAGCAACCAGGTGTGGAAAGTC
CCCAGGCTCCCCAGCAGGCAGAAGTATGCAAAGCATGCATCTCAATTAGTCAGCAACCATAGTCCCGCCC
CTAACTCCGCCCATCCCGCCCCTAACTCCGCCCAGTTCCGCCCATTCTCCGCCCCATGGCTGACTAATTT
TTTTTATTTATGCAGAGGCCGAGGCCGCCTCTGCCTCTGAGCTATTCCAGAAGTAGTGAGGAGGCTTTTT
TGGAGGCCTAGGCTTTTGCAAAAAGCTCCCGGGAGCTTGTATATCCATTTTCGGATCTGATCAGCACGTG
TTGACAATTAATCATCGGCATAGTATATCGGCATAGTATAATACGACAAGGTGAGGAACTAAACCATGGC
CAAGTTGACCAGTGCCGTTCCGGTGCTCACCGCGCGCGACGTCGCCGGAGCGGTCGAGTTCTGGACCGAC
CGGCTCGGGTTCTCCCGGGACTTCGTGGAGGACGACTTCGCCGGTGTGGTCCGGGACGACGTGACCCTGT
TCATCAGCGCGGTCCAGGACCAGGTGGTGCCGGACAACACCCTGGCCTGGGTGTGGGTGCGCGGCCTGGA
CGAGCTGTACGCCGAGTGGTCGGAGGTCGTGTCCACGAACTTCCGGGACGCCTCCGGGCCGGCCATGACC
GAGATCGGCGAGCAGCCGTGGGGGCGGGAGTTCGCCCTGCGCGACCCGGCCGGCAACTGCGTGCACTTCG
TGGCCGAGGAGCAGGACTGACACGTGCTACGAGATTTCGATTCCACCGCCGCCTTCTATGAAAGGTTGGG
CTTCGGAATCGTTTTCCGGGACGCCGGCTGGATGATCCTCCAGCGCGGGGATCTCATGCTGGAGTTCTTC
GCCCACCCCAACTTGTTTATTGCAGCTTATAATGGTTACAAATAAAGCAATAGCATCACAAATTTCACAA
ATAAAGCATTTTTTTCACTGCATTCTAGTTGTGGTTTGTCCAAACTCATCAATGTATCTTATCATGTCTG
TATACCGTCGACCTCTAGCTAGAGCTTGGCGTAATCATGGTCATAGCTGTTTCCTGTGTGAAATTGTTAT
CCGCTCACAATTCCACACAACATACGAGCCGGAAGCATAAAGTGTAAAGCCTGGGGTGCCTAATGAGTGA
GCTAACTCACATTAATTGCGTTGCGCTCACTGCCCGCTTTCCAGTCGGGAAACCTGTCGTGCCAGCTGCA
TTAATGAATCGGCCAACGCGCGGGGAGAGGCGGTTTGCGTATTGGGCGCTCTTCCGCTTCCTCGCTCACT
GACTCGCTGCGCTCGGTCGTTCGGCTGCGGCGAGCGGTATCAGCTCACTCAAAGGCGGTAATACGGTTAT
CCACAGAATCAGGGGATAACGCAGGAAAGAACATGTGAGCAAAAGGCCAGCAAAAGGCCAGGAACCGTAA
AAAGGCCGCGTTGCTGGCGTTTTTCCATAGGCTCCGCCCCCCTGACGAGCATCACAAAAATCGACGCTCA
AGTCAGAGGTGGCGAAACCCGACAGGACTATAAAGATACCAGGCGTTTCCCCCTGGAAGCTCCCTCGTGC
GCTCTCCTGTTCCGACCCTGCCGCTTACCGGATACCTGTCCGCCTTTCTCCCTTCGGGAAGCGTGGCGCT
TTCTCATAGCTCACGCTGTAGGTATCTCAGTTCGGTGTAGGTCGTTCGCTCCAAGCTGGGCTGTGTGCAC
GAACCCCCCGTTCAGCCCGACCGCTGCGCCTTATCCGGTAACTATCGTCTTGAGTCCAACCCGGTAAGAC
ACGACTTATCGCCACTGGCAGCAGCCACTGGTAACAGGATTAGCAGAGCGAGGTATGTAGGCGGTGCTAC
AGAGTTCTTGAAGTGGTGGCCTAACTACGGCTACACTAGAAGAACAGTATTTGGTATCTGCGCTCTGCTG
AAGCCAGTTACCTTCGGAAAAAGAGTTGGTAGCTCTTGATCCGGCAAACAAACCACCGCTGGTAGCGGTG
GTTTTTTTGTTTGCAAGCAGCAGATTACGCGCAGAAAAAAAGGATCTCAAGAAGATCCTTTGATCTTTTC
TACGGGGTCTGACGCTCAGTGGAACGAAAACTCACGTTAAGGGATTTTGGTCATGAGATTATCAAAAAGG
ATCTTCACCTAGATCCTTTTAAATTAAAAATGAAGTTTTAAATCAATCTAAAGTATATATGAGTAAACTT
GGTCTGACAGTTACCAATGCTTAATCAGTGAGGCACCTATCTCAGCGATCTGTCTATTTCGTTCATCCAT
AGTTGCCTGACTCCCCGTCGTGTAGATAACTACGATACGGGAGGGCTTACCATCTGGCCCCAGTGCTGCA
ATGATACCGCGAGACCCACGCTCACCGGCTCCAGATTTATCAGCAATAAACCAGCCAGCCGGAAGGGCCG
AGCGCAGAAGTGGTCCTGCAACTTTATCCGCCTCCATCCAGTCTATTAATTGTTGCCGGGAAGCTAGAGT
AAGTAGTTCGCCAGTTAATAGTTTGCGCAACGTTGTTGCCATTGCTACAGGCATCGTGGTGTCACGCTCG
TCGTTTGGTATGGCTTCATTCAGCTCCGGTTCCCAACGATCAAGGCGAGTTACATGATCCCCCATGTTGT
GCAAAAAAGCGGTTAGCTCCTTCGGTCCTCCGATCGTTGTCAGAAGTAAGTTGGCCGCAGTGTTATCACT
CATGGTTATGGCAGCACTGCATAATTCTCTTACTGTCATGCCATCCGTAAGATGCTTTTCTGTGACTGGT
GAGTACTCAACCAAGTCATTCTGAGAATAGTGTATGCGGCGACCGAGTTGCTCTTGCCCGGCGTCAATAC
GGGATAATACCGCGCCACATAGCAGAACTTTAAAAGTGCTCATCATTGGAAAACGTTCTTCGGGGCGAAA
ACTCTCAAGGATCTTACCGCTGTTGAGATCCAGTTCGATGTAACCCACTCGTGCACCCAACTGATCTTCA
GCATCTTTTACTTTCACCAGCGTTTCTGGGTGAGCAAAAACAGGAAGGCAAAATGCCGCAAAAAAGGGAA
TAAGGGCGACACGGAAATGTTGAATACTCATACTCTTCCTTTTTCAATATTATTGAAGCATTTATCAGGG
TTATTGTCTCATGAGCGGATACATATTTGAATGTATTTAGAAAAATAAACAAATAGGGGTTCCGCGCACA
TTTCCCCGAAAAGTGCCACCTGACGTCGACGGATCGGGAGATCTCCCGATCCCCTATGGTGCACTCTCAG
TACAATCTGCTCTGATGCCGCATAGTTAAGCCAGTATCTGCTCCCTGCTTGTGTGTTGGAGGTCGCTGAG
TAGTGCGCGAGCAAAATTTAAGCTACAACAAGGCAAGGCTTGACCGACAATTGCATGAAGAATCTGCTTA
GGGTTAGGCGTTTTGCGCTGCTTCGCGATGTACGGGCCAGATATACGCGTTGACATTGATTATTGACTAG
TTATTAATAGTAATCAATTACGGGGTCATTAGTTCATAGCCCATATATGGAGTTCCGCGTTACATAACTT
ACGGTAAATGGCCCGCCTGGCTGACCGCCCAACGACCCCCGCCCATTGACGTCAATAATGACGTATGTTC
CCATAGTAACGCCAATAGGGACTTTCCATTGACGTCAATGGGTGGAGTATTTACGGTAAACTGCCCACTT
GGCAGTACATCAAGTGTATCATATGCCAAGTACGCCCCCTATTGACGTCAATGACGGTAAATGGCCCGCC
TGGCATTATGCCCAGTACATGACCTTATGGGACTTTCCTACTTGGCAGTACATCTACGTATTAGTCATCG
CTATTACCATGG
